Addgene plasmid #84484: pAAV-CAG-FLEX-rc [Chronos-tdTomato]
Purpose: AAV-mediated expression of Chronos-tdTomato under the CAG promoter, in floxed/reversed (Cre-dependent) manner. Using bGHpA signal. tdTomato is a codon diversified version.
Depositing lab: Edward Boyden. Depositing organization: Massachusetts Institute of Technology. Publication: Independent optical excitation of distinct neural populations. Klapoetke NC, Murata Y, Kim SS, Pulver SR, Birdsey-Benson A, Cho YK, Morimoto TK, Chuong AS, Carpenter EJ, Tian Z, Wang J, Xie Y, Yan Z, Zhang Y, Chow BY, Surek B, Melkonian M, Jayaraman V, Constantine-Paton M, Wong GK, Boyden ES. Nat Methods. 2014 Mar;11(3):338-46. doi: 10.1038/nmeth.2836. Epub 2014 Feb 9. PubMed 24509633.
Backbone
  Vector backbone: AAV with CAG promter
  Backbone manufacturer: Epoch
  Backbone size w/o insert (bp): 4906
  Total vector size (bp): 7327
  Vector type: Mammalian Expression, AAV
Growth in bacteria
  Bacterial resistance: Ampicillin, 100 μg/mL
  Growth temperature: 37°C
  Growth strain: NEB Stable
  Growth instructions: Can use DH5alpha at 37°C or Stbl3 at 30°C. Carbenicillin is preferred over ampicillin. In DH5alpha this plasmid may act more like a high copy plasmid, although in Stbl3 it may act more like a low copy plasmid.
  Copy number: Low Copy
Gene/Insert
  Gene/Insert name: Chronos-tdTomato (alt names: Stigeoclonium helveticum channelrhodopsin-GFP; ChR90-tdTomato)
  Species: Stigeoclonium helveticum
  Insert size (bp): 2421
  GenBank ID: KF992040
  Promoter: CAG
  Tag / fusion protein: tdTomato (C terminal on insert)
  Cloning method: Restriction Enzyme; 5′ cloning site NheI (not destroyed); 3′ cloning site AscI (not destroyed)
  Sequencing primers: 5′ gtgaccggcggctctagagc; 3′ cattaaagcagcgtatccac
Terms and licenses: Academic/Nonprofit Terms; Industry Terms: Not Available to Industry
Depositor comments: The plasmid is fully sequenced in the coding sequence regions (opsin-fluorophore and important flanking regions). Multiple digestions were done to verify the vector structure. The construct and the virus were both tested in vitro.
How to cite: pAAV-CAG-FLEX-rc [Chronos-tdTomato] was a gift from Edward Boyden (Addgene plasmid # 84484 ; http://n2t.net/addgene:84484 ; RRID:Addgene_84484)
