[The description below was written by a language model from this plasmid's Addgene catalogue record and pLannotate feature annotations shown in this document.]
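Description:
pAAV-CAG-FLEX-rc [Chronos-tdTomato] is an adeno-associated virus transfer plasmid of about 7.3 kb for Cre-dependent expression of the channelrhodopsin Chronos in mammalian cells. It is maintained in E. coli through a ColE1/pUC-type origin and selected with ampicillin via the β-lactamase gene. An f1 phage origin and remnants of pBR322 bom and rop sequences also sit in the backbone. The expression cassette lies between AAV2 inverted terminal repeats, which allow it to be packaged into recombinant AAV particles. The annotation finds the right-hand ITR intact but only short fragments of the left one, which may reflect the difficulty of sequencing or annotating these repeats.

Transcription is driven by the CAG promoter, annotated here as the CMV enhancer, the chicken β-actin promoter and chimeric intron sequences. Downstream, the coding sequence for Chronos (the Stigeoclonium helveticum channelrhodopsin, also called ChR90) fused at its C terminus to a codon-diversified tdTomato is placed in reverse orientation. It is flanked on each side by a loxP and a lox2272 site, with the two pairs opposed to each other in the FLEX (double-floxed inverted) arrangement. Without Cre the antisense insert is not translated. Cre recombination between the compatible sites flips the cassette into the sense orientation and then excises one site of each pair, locking it in place. The opsin itself is not labelled in the feature table beyond a short fragment matched to a related channelrhodopsin, CoChR. A WPRE and the bovine growth hormone polyadenylation signal follow the cassette to enhance transcript expression and processing. The construct is intended for optogenetic excitation with red fluorescent labelling of genetically defined, Cre-expressing neural populations, and the depositor notes that both plasmid and virus were tested in vitro.
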