Features (pLannotate 1.2.2; 24 found; start..end, strand, type, name):
     12..39      +  repeat_region  AAV2 ITR (fragment): inverted terminal repeat of adeno-associated virus serotype 2 inverted
     68..95      +  repeat_region  AAV2 ITR (fragment): inverted terminal repeat of adeno-associated virus serotype 2 inverted
    136..385     +  enhancer       CMV enhancer (fragment): human cytomegalovirus immediate early enhancer
    387..664     +  promoter       chicken β-actin promoter: No description available
    665..800     +  intron         hybrid intron (fragment): hybrid between chicken β-actin (CBA) and minute virus of mice (MMV) introns (Gray et al., 2011)
    889..1019    +  intron         chimeric intron (fragment): chimera between introns from chicken β-actin and rabbit β-globin
   1079..1112    +  protein_bind   loxP: Cre-mediated recombination occurs in the 8-bp core sequence (GCATACAT). Cre recombinase
   1113..1162    +  intron         β-globin intron (fragment): internally truncated intron from human β-globin
   1163..1196    +  protein_bind   lox2272: Cre-mediated recombination occurs in the 8-bp core sequence (GGATACTT). lox2272 sites are compatible with each other, but incompatible with loxP or loxN sites (Lee and Saito, 1988). Cre recombinase
   1209..2633    -  CDS            tdTomato: tdTomato is a basic (constitutively fluorescent) orange fluorescent protein published in 2004, derived from Discosoma sp.. It is reported to be a somewhat slowly-maturing tandem dimer with low acid sensitivity.
   2973..3000    -  CDS            CoChR (fragment): high-photocurrent channelrhodopsin from Chloromonas oogama (Shemesh et al., 2017)
   3644..3677    -  protein_bind   loxP: Cre-mediated recombination occurs in the 8-bp core sequence (GCATACAT). Cre recombinase
   3678..3727    +  intron         β-globin intron (fragment): internally truncated intron from human β-globin
   3728..3761    -  protein_bind   lox2272: Cre-mediated recombination occurs in the 8-bp core sequence (GGATACTT). lox2272 sites are compatible with each other, but incompatible with loxP or loxN sites (Lee and Saito, 1988). Cre recombinase
   3767..4355    +  misc_feature   WPRE: woodchuck hepatitis virus posttranscriptional regulatory element
   4363..4587    +  polyA_signal   bGH poly(A) signal: bovine growth hormone polyadenylation signal
   4589..4729    +  repeat_region  AAV2 ITR: inverted terminal repeat of adeno-associated virus serotype 2 inverted
   4734..4785    -  misc_feature   bom (fragment): basis of mobility region from pBR322
   4804..5259    +  rep_origin     f1 ori (sequence partly withheld): f1 bacteriophage origin of replication; arrow indicates direction of (+) strand synthesis
   5260..5309    -  misc_feature   bom (fragment): basis of mobility region from pBR322
   5411..5446    -  CDS            rop (fragment): Rop protein, which maintains plasmids at low copy number; rop
   5541..5645    +  promoter       AmpR promoter: bla
   5646..6506    +  CDS            AmpR: β-lactamase; bla; confers resistance to ampicillin, carbenicillin, and related antibiotics
   6677..7265    +  rep_origin     ori: high-copy-number ColE1/pMB1/pBR322/pUC origin of replication
>Addgene plasmid #84484 | pAAV-CAG-FLEX-rc [Chronos-tdTomato] | addgene full sequence | sequence record 221389 | Addgene NGS Result
CCTGCAGGCAGCTGCGCGCTCGCTCGCTCACTGAGGCCGCCCGGGCGTCGGGCGACCTTTGGTCGCCCGG
CCTCAGTGAGCGAGCGAGCGCGCAGAGAGGGAGTGGCCAACTCCATCACTAGGGGTTCCTGTCGACCCAT
TGACGTCAATAATGACGTATGTTCCCATAGTAACGCCAATAGGGACTTTCCATTGACGTCAATGGGTGGA
GTATTTACGGTAAACTGCCCACTTGGCAGTACATCAAGTGTATCATATGCCAAGTACGCCCCCTATTGAC
GTCAATGACGGTAAATGGCCCGCCTGGCATTATGCCCAGTACATGACCTTATGGGACTTTCCTACTTGGC
AGTACATCTACGTATTAGTCATCGCTATTACCATGGTCGAGGTGAGCCCCACGTTCTGCTTCACTCTCCC
CATCTCCCCCCCCTCCCCACCCCCAATTTTGTATTTATTTATTTTTTAATTATTTTGTGCAGCGATGGGG
GCGGGGGGGGGGGGGGGGCGCGCGCCGGGGGGGGGGGGGGGGGGGGGGGGGGGGGGGGGGGGGGGGCGGG
GAGGTGCGGCGGCAGCCAATCAGAGCGGCGCGCTCCGAAAGTTTCCTTTTATGGCGAGGCGGCGGCGGCG
GCGGCCCTATAAAAAGCGAAGCGCGCGGCGGGCGGGAGTCGCTGCGCGCTGCCTTCGCCCCGTGCCCCGC
TCCGCCGCCGCCTCGCGCCGCCCGCCCCGGCTCTGACTGACCGCGTTACTCCCACAGGTGAGCGGGCGGG
ACGGCCCTTCTCCTCCGGGCTGTAATTAGCGCTTGGTTTAATGACGGCTTGTTTCTTTTCTGTGGCTGCG
TGAAAGCCTTGAGGGGCTCCGGGAGGGCCCTTTGTGCGGGGGGAGCGGCTCGGGGCTGTCCGCGGGGGGA
CGGCTGCCTTCGGGGGGGACGGGGCAGGGCGGGGTTCGGCTTCTGGCGTGTGACCGGCGGCTCTAGAGCC
TCTGCTAACCATGTTCATGCCTTCTTCTTTTTCCTACAGCTCCTGGGCAACGTGCTGGTTATTGTGCTGT
CTCATCATTTTGGCAAAGAATTGAATTCATAACTTCGTATAGCATACATTATACGAAGTTATTCTTTGCA
CCATTCTAAAGAATAACAGTGATAATTTCTGGGTTAAGGCAAATAACTTCGTATAGGATACTTTATACGA
AGTTATGCTAGCTCATTACTTATACAGCTCATCCATGCCGTACAGAAACAGATGGTGGCGTCCTTCAGAC
CTCTCATACTGTTCCACAATGGTGTAGTCTTCATTGTGGGATGTGATATCCAGCTTGGTGTCCACATAGT
AATAGCCGGGCAGCTGCACTGGTTTCTTGGCCATGTAGATGGTTTTGAACTCCACCAGGTAGTGGCCGCC
GTCTTTCAGCTTCAGGGCCTGGTGGATTTCGCCCTTCAGCACTCCGTCTCTAGGATACAGCCGTTCAGTG
CTGGCCTCCCACCCCATTGTTTTCTTCTGCATCACGGGCCCATCGGGTGGAAAATTGGTGCCGCGCATTT
TGACTTTGTAGATCAGAGTGCCATCCTGCAGAGAGGAGTCCTGTGTCACGGTCACCAGGCCTCCATCTTC
AAAATTCATCACTCTCTCCCACTTAAAGCCCTCTGGGAAAGACAGTTTCTTGTAATCAGGAATGTCAGCG
GGATGCTTGACATAGGCCTTACTTCCGTACATAAACTGAGGAGACAGGATATCCCAAGCGAAAGGCAGTG
GTCCTCCCTTGGTCACTTTCAGCTTGGCAGTCTGTGTGCCCTCGTAAGGCCTCCCTTCGCCCTCTCCTTC
AATCTCAAATTCGTGCCCATTCATGCTGCCCTCCATGCGCACCTTAAACCTCATGAACTCTTTGATCACA
GCCATATTGTTATCCTCGCTTGAGGCGGTTCCACTAGACCCTGAGCCGGTACTTCCAGTCCCATGGCCCA
GGAACAGATGGTGTCTCCCCTCGCTCCGTTCATACTGCTCCACAATAGTGTAGTCCTCGTTGTGTGAAGT
GATATCCAGTTTTGTGTCCACGTAATAGTAGCCTGGCAGCTGCACAGGTTTCTTGGCCATGTAGATTGTC
TTGAACTCCACCAGGTAATGTCCCCCATCTTTCAGCTTCAGAGCCTGGTGGATTTCTCCTTTCAGCACCC
CGTCGCGTGGATACAGCCTTTCGGTGGAGGCCTCCCATCCCATAGTTTTCTTCTGCATCACAGGTCCATC
AGGGGGAAAATTTGTCCCTCTCATTTTCACCTTGTAGATCAGGGTCCCATCCTGCAGGGAGCTGTCCTGG
GTCACAGTCACCAGGCCTCCGTCCTCGAAGTTCATCACTCTTTCCCACTTAAACCCCTCGGGGAAGCTCA
GTTTCTTATAATCGGGAATGTCAGCTGGATGTTTCACATAGGCCTTGGAGCCGTACATAAACTGTGGGCT
CAGGATGTCCCAAGCGAATGGCAGAGGCCCGCCCTTTGTCACTTTCAGCTTGGCTGTCTGGGTGCCCTCG
TAGGGCCGTCCCTCTCCTTCTCCCTCAATTTCGAACTCGTGGCCGTTCATGCTTCCTTCCATTCTCACCT
TAAACCGCATGAACTCTTTGATCACTTCCTCGCCCTTACTCACTGCTACTACCGGTGCCGCCACTCCTCC
CTCCTCCTCCTCGTCGACGAAGGTCTCGATCTCCATGTTCTCGCCGGCCACGTTGATGGTGGTTGTCTTC
CGGATGTCGCCGTGGATCAGGATGTGCTCGTGGATCTTCACTCTCAGGTGGTGGCCCAGGAAGCCCCAAG
TGTTCTTGCTGATCAGATCCAGGATCAGGTGGCCGATTCCGCTGGTGTAAGGTGTGATCAGGCCCAGTCC
CTCGTGTCCGGCGATGAACATCACGGGGAACATCAGCCAAGAGCAGAAGAAGACGTAGGCCATGATCTTG
CAAATCTTCCGGCAGACGCCTTTGGGCAGGGTGTGGTAGCTCTCGATATACACCTTGGCGATCTGGAAGA
AGCAAGTCACGCCGTAGAACAGGCCGATCATGAAGAACAGGATCTTCAGGGGGCCCTTTGTAAAGGCGGC
TGTGATCCCCCACACGATGTTGCCGATGTCGGTCACCAGGATGGTCATGGTCCGCTTGCTGTACTCTTCG
TGCAGTCCGGTCAGGTTGCTCAGGTGGATCAGGATCACGGGGCAAGTCAGGAGCCACATGCTGTACCGCA
GCCAAATCACGGCTCCTCCGTTGGTCTGGTACACTGTGGCTGGGCTGTCGACCTCGTGGAACAGCTCGAT
GAAGCACTTGACGAGCTCGATCACGCAGACGTAGACCTCCTCCCAGCCGGTTGTGGCCTTGAAGCTGTGC
CAACCGTAGAAGATGAGCTGCACGATAGCCACGATCACGGTGAACCACTGGAGTCCCACTGCGATCTTGT
GCTGCAGCTCGGTTCCGTGGTTGATGTGGGGGAAGCAACCGTGATCGGCTCCGGCTGTTGTGGCGTTAGA
GGTTTCTCCGTGAGCGTCTGCTGCTGGTGTCACCACTGCTGCGGCGCTCAGCAGGCCTCTAATTGTGGCT
TCGGCGCTAGGCACGGCTGAGATAAAGGCGTGGGTCATTGTGGCGGCTGTTTCCATGGTGGCGGCGGCGC
GCCATAACTTCGTATAATGTATGCTATACGAAGTTATTAAGAGGTTTCATATTGCTAATAGCAGCTACAA
TCCAGCTACCATTCTGCATAACTTCGTATAAAGTATCCTATACGAAGTTATTCCGGAATCAACCTCTGGA
TTACAAAATTTGTGAAAGATTGACTGGTATTCTTAACTATGTTGCTCCTTTTACGCTATGTGGATACGCT
GCTTTAATGCCTTTGTATCATGCTATTGCTTCCCGTATGGCTTTCATTTTCTCCTCCTTGTATAAATCCT
GGTTGCTGTCTCTTTATGAGGAGTTGTGGCCCGTTGTCAGGCAACGTGGCGTGGTGTGCACTGTGTTTGC
TGACGCAACCCCCACTGGTTGGGGCATTGCCACCACCTGTCAGCTCCTTTCCGGGACTTTCGCTTTCCCC
CTCCCTATTGCCACGGCGGAACTCATCGCCGCCTGCCTTGCCCGCTGCTGGACAGGGGCTCGGCTGTTGG
GCACTGACAATTCCGTGGTGTTGTCGGGGAAGCTGACGTCCTTTCCATGGCTGCTCGCCTGTGTTGCCAC
CTGGATTCTGCGCGGGACGTCCTTCTGCTACGTCCCTTCGGCCCTCAATCCAGCGGACCTTCCTTCCCGC
GGCCTGCTGCCGGCTCTGCGGCCTCTTCCGCGTCTTCGCCTTCGCCCTCAGACGAGTCGGATCTCCCTTT
GGGCCGCCTCCCCGCCTGGATCCTGTGCCTTCTAGTTGCCAGCCATCTGTTGTTTGCCCCTCCCCCGTGC
CTTCCTTGACCCTGGAAGGTGCCACTCCCACTGTCCTTTCCTAATAAAATGAGGAAATTGCATCGCATTG
TCTGAGTAGGTGTCATTCTATTCTGGGGGGTGGGGTGGGGCAGGACAGCAAGGGGGAGGATTGGGAAGAC
AATAGCAGGCATGCTGGGGATGCGGTGGGCTCTATGGCAGGAACCCCTAGTGATGGAGTTGGCCACTCCC
TCTCTGCGCGCTCGCTCGCTCACTGAGGCCGGGCGACCAAAGGTCGCCCGACGCCCGGGCTTTGCCCGGG
CGGCCTCAGTGAGCGAGCGAGCGCGCAGCTGCCTGCAGGGGCGCCTGATGCGGTATTTTCTCCTTACGCA
TCTGTGCGGTATTTCACACCGCATA
[95 nt withheld, positions 4786-4880]
T
[46 nt withheld, positions 4882-4927]
C
[141 nt withheld, positions 4929-5069]
CCTTTGACGTTGGAGTCCACGTTCTTT
[37 nt withheld, positions 5097-5133]
ACTCTATCTCGGGCTATTCTTTTGATTTATAAGGGATTTTGCCGATTTCGGTCTATTGGTTAAAAAATGA
GCTGATTTAACAAAAATTTAACGCGAATTTTAACAAAATATTAACGTTTACAATTTTATGGTGCACTCTC
AGTACAATCTGCTCTGATGCCGCATAGTTAAGCCAGCCCCGACACCCGCCAACACCCGCTGACGCGCCCT
GACGGGCTTGTCTGCTCCCGGCATCCGCTTACAGACAAGCTGTGACCGTCTCCGGGAGCTGCATGTGTCA
GAGGTTTTCACCGTCATCACCGAAACGCGCGAGACGAAAGGGCCTCGTGATACGCCTATTTTTATAGGTT
AATGTCATGATAATAATGGTTTCTTAGACGTCAGGTGGCACTTTTCGGGGAAATGTGCGCGGAACCCCTA
TTTGTTTATTTTTCTAAATACATTCAAATATGTATCCGCTCATGAGACAATAACCCTGATAAATGCTTCA
ATAATATTGAAAAAGGAAGAGTATGAGTATTCAACATTTCCGTGTCGCCCTTATTCCCTTTTTTGCGGCA
TTTTGCCTTCCTGTTTTTGCTCACCCAGAAACGCTGGTGAAAGTAAAAGATGCTGAAGATCAGTTGGGTG
CACGAGTGGGTTACATCGAACTGGATCTCAACAGCGGTAAGATCCTTGAGAGTTTTCGCCCCGAAGAACG
TTTTCCAATGATGAGCACTTTTAAAGTTCTGCTATGTGGCGCGGTATTATCCCGTATTGACGCCGGGCAA
GAGCAACTCGGTCGCCGCATACACTATTCTCAGAATGACTTGGTTGAGTACTCACCAGTCACAGAAAAGC
ATCTTACGGATGGCATGACAGTAAGAGAATTATGCAGTGCTGCCATAACCATGAGTGATAACACTGCGGC
CAACTTACTTCTGACAACGATCGGAGGACCGAAGGAGCTAACCGCTTTTTTGCACAACATGGGGGATCAT
GTAACTCGCCTTGATCGTTGGGAACCGGAGCTGAATGAAGCCATACCAAACGACGAGCGTGACACCACGA
TGCCTGTAGCAATGGCAACAACGTTGCGCAAACTATTAACTGGCGAACTACTTACTCTAGCTTCCCGGCA
ACAATTAATAGACTGGATGGAGGCGGATAAAGTTGCAGGACCACTTCTGCGCTCGGCCCTTCCGGCTGGC
TGGTTTATTGCTGATAAATCTGGAGCCGGTGAGCGTGGGTCTCGCGGTATCATTGCAGCACTGGGGCCAG
ATGGTAAGCCCTCCCGTATCGTAGTTATCTACACGACGGGGAGTCAGGCAACTATGGATGAACGAAATAG
ACAGATCGCTGAGATAGGTGCCTCACTGATTAAGCATTGGTAACTGTCAGACCAAGTTTACTCATATATA
CTTTAGATTGATTTAAAACTTCATTTTTAATTTAAAAGGATCTAGGTGAAGATCCTTTTTGATAATCTCA
TGACCAAAATCCCTTAACGTGAGTTTTCGTTCCACTGAGCGTCAGACCCCGTAGAAAAGATCAAAGGATC
TTCTTGAGATCCTTTTTTTCTGCGCGTAATCTGCTGCTTGCAAACAAAAAAACCACCGCTACCAGCGGTG
GTTTGTTTGCCGGATCAAGAGCTACCAACTCTTTTTCCGAAGGTAACTGGCTTCAGCAGAGCGCAGATAC
CAAATACTGTTCTTCTAGTGTAGCCGTAGTTAGGCCACCACTTCAAGAACTCTGTAGCACCGCCTACATA
CCTCGCTCTGCTAATCCTGTTACCAGTGGCTGCTGCCAGTGGCGATAAGTCGTGTCTTACCGGGTTGGAC
TCAAGACGATAGTTACCGGATAAGGCGCAGCGGTCGGGCTGAACGGGGGGTTCGTGCACACAGCCCAGCT
TGGAGCGAACGACCTACACCGAACTGAGATACCTACAGCGTGAGCTATGAGAAAGCGCCACGCTTCCCGA
AGGGAGAAAGGCGGACAGGTATCCGGTAAGCGGCAGGGTCGGAACAGGAGAGCGCACGAGGGAGCTTCCA
GGGGGAAACGCCTGGTATCTTTATAGTCCTGTCGGGTTTCGCCACCTCTGACTTGAGCGTCGATTTTTGT
GATGCTCGTCAGGGGGGCGGAGCCTATGGAAAAACGCCAGCAACGCGGCCTTTTTACGGTTCCTGGCCTT
TTGCTGGCCTTTTGCTCACATGT
